Addgene plasmid #144585: TFORF3109
Purpose: Lentiviral vector for overexpressing transcription factor ORFs with unique 24-bp barcodes. Barcodes facilitate identification of transcription factors in pooled screens.
Depositing lab: Feng Zhang. Depositing organization: Broad Institute. Publication: A transcription factor atlas of directed differentiation. Joung J, Ma S, Tay T, Geiger-Schuller KR, Kirchgatterer PC, Verdine VK, Guo B, Arias-Garcia MA, Allen WE, Singh A, Kuksenko O, Abudayyeh OO, Gootenberg JS, Fu Z, Macrae RK, Buenrostro JD, Regev A, Zhang F. Cell. 2023 Jan 5;186(1):209-229.e26. doi: 10.1016/j.cell.2022.11.026. PubMed 36608654.
Backbone
  Vector backbone: pLX_TRC317
  Backbone manufacturer: Broad Institute Genetic Perturbation Platform
  Backbone size w/o insert (bp): 8264
  Vector type: Mammalian Expression, Lentiviral
  Selectable markers: Puromycin
Growth in bacteria
  Bacterial resistance: Ampicillin, 100 μg/mL
  Growth temperature: 37°C
  Growth strain: NEB Stable
  Copy number: High Copy
Gene/Insert
  Gene/Insert name: ELF5
  Species: H. sapiens (human)
  Insert size (bp): 971
  Entrez Gene: ELF5 (a.k.a. ESE2)
  Promoter: EF1a
  Tag / fusion protein: V5 (C terminal on insert)
  Cloning method: Gateway Cloning
  Sequencing primers: 5′ GGGTGGAGACTGAAGTTAGGCCAG; 3′ CACATAGCGTAAAAGGAGCAACATAG
Resource information
  A portion of this plasmid was derived from a plasmid made by: Broad Institute Genetic Perturbation Platform
Terms and licenses: Academic/Nonprofit Terms; Industry Terms: Not Available to Industry
Depositor comments: NM_001422.3 Please test multiple small colonies in case of plasmid recombination. To make this collection available in a timely manner, a portion of this collection was not fully sequenced by Addgene. If an Addgene verified full plasmid sequence is not available, please contact us prior to placing an order to request the full sequence.
How to cite: TFORF3109 was a gift from Feng Zhang (Addgene plasmid # 144585 ; http://n2t.net/addgene:144585 ; RRID:Addgene_144585)
