[The description below was written by a language model from this plasmid's Addgene catalogue record and pLannotate feature annotations shown in this document.]
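Description:
TFORF3109 is a lentiviral mammalian expression plasmid built on the pLX_TRC317 backbone, carrying the human transcription factor ELF5 (also known as ESE2) as part of a barcoded transcription factor ORF collection. In bacteria it is maintained through a high-copy ColE1/pUC-type origin with ampicillin resistance (AmpR under its own bla promoter). An f1 origin and remnants of a lac/lacZα cloning region with T7 and T3 promoters are also present in the backbone. The depositor notes that the plasmid can recombine during propagation, as is common for LTR-containing vectors.

The viral cassette has a third-generation-style layout. An RSV promoter drives a truncated HIV-1 5' LTR, followed by the Ψ packaging signal with a gag fragment, the RRE for Rev-dependent nuclear export, a cPPT/CTS element, and a self-inactivating ΔU3 3' LTR with a downstream SV40 poly(A) signal. Within the proviral region, an SV40 promoter/origin segment sits upstream of the puromycin N-acetyltransferase gene, allowing selection of transduced cells. The EF-1α promoter then drives the ELF5 coding sequence, which was introduced by Gateway cloning and is flanked by attB1 and attB2 sites. A C-terminal V5 epitope tag follows the attB2 site for detection of the expressed protein, and a WPRE downstream enhances transcript expression. The catalogue entry describes a unique 24-bp barcode associated with the ORF, but the feature table does not annotate it separately. A short U6 promoter fragment lies between the V5 tag and the WPRE.

The construct is intended for overexpressing ELF5 in mammalian cells after lentiviral delivery. The barcode allows the transcription factor to be identified in pooled overexpression screens, such as those studying directed differentiation.
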