Features (pLannotate 1.2.2; 34 found; start..end, strand, type, name):
      5..231     +  promoter       RSV promoter: Rous sarcoma virus enhancer/promoter
    232..412     +  LTR            5' LTR (truncated): truncated 5' long terminal repeat (LTR) from HIV-1
    459..584     +  misc_feature   HIV-1 Ψ: packaging signal of human immunodeficiency virus type 1
    568..931     +  CDS            HIV-1 gag (fragment): gag protein from human immunodeficiency virus 1; gag
   1077..1310    +  misc_feature   RRE: The Rev response element (RRE) of HIV-1 allows for Rev-dependent mRNA export from the nucleus to the cytoplasm.
   1687..1713    +  CDS            Rev (fragment): human immunodeficiency virus 1 (HIV-1) Rev protein; rev; enhances nuclear export of unspliced and incompletely spliced viral mRNAs
   1720..1743    +  promoter       SV40 promoter (fragment): SV40 early promoter
   1744..1815    +  promoter       SV40 promoter (fragment): SV40 enhancer and early promoter
   1839..1974    +  rep_origin     SV40 ori: SV40 origin of replication
   2020..2616    +  CDS            PuroR (fragment): puromycin N-acetyltransferase; pac from Streptomyces; confers resistance to puromycin
   2665..2782    +  misc_feature   cPPT/CTS: central polypurine tract and central termination sequence of HIV-1
   2847..2913    +  CDS            small t antigen (fragment): SV40 (simian virus 40) small t antigen
   2920..4098    +  promoter       EF-1α promoter: strong constitutive promoter for human elongation factor EF-1α
   4119..4136    +  protein_bind   attB1 (fragment): mutant version of attB; core recombination site for the Gateway® BP reaction BP Clonase™
   4142..4906    +  CDS            ELF5: ELF5_HUMAN - Also known as ESE2. Experimental evidence at protein level: Swiss-Prot protein existence level 1. Isoform 2 binds to DNA sequences containing the consensus nucleotide core sequence GGA[AT]. Transcriptionally activates SPRR2A and the parotid gland-specific PSP promoters. From Homo sapiens (Human).
   4909..4932    -  protein_bind   attB2: mutant version of attB; recombination site for the Gateway® BP reaction BP Clonase™
   4940..4981    +  CDS            V5 tag: epitope tag from simian virus 5
   4997..5050    +  promoter       U6 promoter (fragment): RNA polymerase III promoter for human U6 snRNA
   5092..5680    +  misc_feature   WPRE: woodchuck hepatitis virus posttranscriptional regulatory element
   5731..5750    +  misc_feature   cPPT/CTS (fragment): central polypurine tract and central termination sequence of HIV-1
   5752..5985    +  LTR            3' LTR (ΔU3): self-inactivating 3' long terminal repeat (LTR) from HIV-1
   6063..6184    +  polyA_signal   SV40 poly(A) signal: SV40 polyadenylation signal
   6224..6359    +  rep_origin     SV40 ori: SV40 origin of replication
   6380..6398    -  promoter       T7 promoter: promoter for bacteriophage T7 RNA polymerase
   6406..6561    +  CDS            lacZα (fragment): LacZα fragment of β-galactosidase; lacZ fragment
   6566..6994    +  rep_origin     f1 ori (sequence partly withheld): f1 bacteriophage origin of replication; arrow indicates direction of (+) strand synthesis
   7047..7151    +  promoter       AmpR promoter: bla
   7152..8012    +  CDS            AmpR: β-lactamase; bla; confers resistance to ampicillin, carbenicillin, and related antibiotics
   8183..8771    +  rep_origin     ori: high-copy-number ColE1/pMB1/pBR322/pUC origin of replication
   8954..9046    +  CDS            lacI (fragment): lac repressor; lacI; The lac repressor binds to the lac operator to inhibit transcription in E. coli. This inhibition can be relieved by adding lactose or isopropyl-β-D-thiogalactopyranoside (IPTG).
   9059..9080    +  protein_bind   CAP binding site: CAP binding activates transcription in the presence of cAMP. E. coli catabolite activator protein
   9095..9125    +  promoter       lac promoter: promoter for the E. coli lac operon
   9133..9149    +  protein_bind   lac operator: The lac repressor binds to the lac operator to inhibit transcription in E. coli. This inhibition can be relieved by adding lactose or isopropyl-β-D-thiogalactopyranoside (IPTG). lac repressor encoded by lacI
   9194..9212    +  promoter       T3 promoter: promoter for bacteriophage T3 RNA polymerase
>Addgene plasmid #144585 | TFORF3109 | addgene full sequence | sequence record 404281 | Addgene NGS Result
TTAATGTAGTCTTATGCAATACTCTTGTAGTCTTGCAACATGGTAACGATGAGTTAGCAACATGCCTTAC
AAGGAGAGAAAAAGCACCGTGCATGCCGATTGGTGGAAGTAAGGTGGTACGATCGTGCCTTATTAGGAAG
GCAACAGACGGGTCTGACATGGATTGGACGAACCACTGAATTGCCGCATTGCAGAGATATTGTATTTAAG
TGCCTAGCTCGATACATAAACGGGTCTCTCTGGTTAGACCAGATCTGAGCCTGGGAGCTCTCTGGCTAAC
TAGGGAACCCACTGCTTAAGCCTCAATAAAGCTTGCCTTGAGTGCTTCAAGTAGTGTGTGCCCGTCTGTT
GTGTGACTCTGGTAACTAGAGATCCCTCAGACCCTTTTAGTCAGTGTGGAAAATCTCTAGCAGTGGCGCC
CGAACAGGGACTTGAAAGCGAAAGGGAAACCAGAGGAGCTCTCTCGACGCAGGACTCGGCTTGCTGAAGC
GCGCACGGCAAGAGGCGAGGGGCGGCGACTGGTGAGTACGCCAAAAATTTTGACTAGCGGAGGCTAGAAG
GAGAGAGATGGGTGCGAGAGCGTCAGTATTAAGCGGGGGAGAATTAGATCGCGATGGGAAAAAATTCGGT
TAAGGCCAGGGGGAAAGAAAAAATATAAATTAAAACATATAGTATGGGCAAGCAGGGAGCTAGAACGATT
CGCAGTTAATCCTGGCCTGTTAGAAACATCAGAAGGCTGTAGACAAATACTGGGACAGCTACAACCATCC
CTTCAGACAGGATCAGAAGAACTTAGATCATTATATAATACAGTAGCAACCCTCTATTGTGTGCATCAAA
GGATAGAGATAAAAGACACCAAGGAAGCTTTAGACAAGATAGAGGAAGAGCAAAACAAAAGTAAGACCAC
CGCACAGCAAGCGGCCGCTGATCTTCAGACCTGGAGGAGGAGATATGAGGGACAATTGGAGAAGTGAATT
ATATAAATATAAAGTAGTAAAAATTGAACCATTAGGAGTAGCACCCACCAAGGCAAAGAGAAGAGTGGTG
CAGAGAGAAAAAAGAGCAGTGGGAATAGGAGCTTTGTTCCTTGGGTTCTTGGGAGCAGCAGGAAGCACTA
TGGGCGCAGCGTCAATGACGCTGACGGTACAGGCCAGACAATTATTGTCTGGTATAGTGCAGCAGCAGAA
CAATTTGCTGAGGGCTATTGAGGCGCAACAGCATCTGTTGCAACTCACAGTCTGGGGCATCAAGCAGCTC
CAGGCAAGAATCCTGGCTGTGGAAAGATACCTAAAGGATCAACAGCTCCTGGGGATTTGGGGTTGCTCTG
GAAAACTCATTTGCACCACTGCTGTGCCTTGGAATGCTAGTTGGAGTAATAAATCTCTGGAACAGATTTG
GAATCACACGACCTGGATGGAGTGGGACAGAGAAATTAACAATTACACAAGCTTAATACACTCCTTAATT
GAAGAATCGCAAAACCAGCAAGAAAAGAATGAACAAGAATTATTGGAATTAGATAAATGGGCAAGTTTGT
GGAATTGGTTTAACATAACAAATTGGCTGTGGTATATAAAATTATTCATAATGATAGTAGGAGGCTTGGT
AGGTTTAAGAATAGTTTTTGCTGTACTTTCTATAGTGAATAGAGTTAGGCAGGGATATTCACCATTATCG
TTTCAGACCCACCTCCCAACCCCGAGGGGACCCATGCATTGCATCTCAATTAGTCAGCAACCAGGTGTGG
AAAGTCCCCAGGCTCCCCAGCAGGCAGAAGTATGCAAAGCATGCGTCTCAATTAGTCAGCAACCATAGTC
CCGCCCCTAACTCCGCCCATCCCGCCCCTAACTCCGCCCAGTTCCGCCCATTCTCCGCCCCATGGCTGAC
TAATTTTTTTTATTTATGCAGAGGCCGAGGCCGCCTCGGCCTCTGAGCTATTCCAGAAGTAGTGAGGAGG
CTTTTTTGGAGGCCTAGGCTTTTGCAAAAAGCTTTCTAGAGGTACCACCGGAGCTTACCATGACCGAGTA
CAAGCCCACGGTGCGCCTCGCCACCCGCGACGACGTCCCCAGGGCCGTACGCACCCTCGCCGCCGCGTTC
GCCGACTACCCCGCCACGCGCCACACCGTCGATCCGGACCGCCACATCGAGCGGGTCACCGAGCTGCAAG
AACTCTTCCTCACGCGCGTCGGGCTCGACATCGGCAAGGTGTGGGTCGCGGACGACGGCGCCGCCGTGGC
GGTCTGGACCACGCCGGAGAGCGTCGAAGCGGGGGCGGTGTTCGCCGAGATCGGCCCGCGCATGGCCGAG
TTGAGCGGTTCCCGGCTGGCCGCGCAGCAACAGATGGAAGGCCTCCTGGCGCCGCACCGGCCCAAGGAGC
CCGCGTGGTTCCTGGCCACCGTCGGCGTCTCGCCCGACCACCAGGGCAAGGGTCTGGGCAGCGCCGTCGT
GCTCCCCGGAGTGGAGGCGGCCGAGCGCGCCGGGGTGCCCGCCTTCCTGGAGACCTCCGCGCCCCGCAAC
CTCCCCTTCTACGAGCGGCTCGGCTTCACCGTCACCGCCGACGTCGAGGTGCCCGAAGGACCGCGCACCT
GGTGCATGACCCGCAAGCCCGGTGCCAGTTAACGAATTCTAGATCTTGAGACAAATGGCAGTATTCATCC
ACAATTTTAAAAGAAAAGGGGGGATTGGGGGGTACAGTGCAGGGGAAAGAATAGTAGACATAATAGCAAC
AGACATACAAACTAAAGAATTACAAAAACAAATTACAAAAATTCAAAATTTTCGGGTTTATTACAGGGAC
AGCAGAGATCCACTTTGGCGCCGGCTCGAGGCCTGCAGGTGCAAAGATGGATAAAGTTTTAAACAGAGAG
GAATCTTTGCAGCTAATGGACCTTCTAGGTCTTGAAAGGAGTGGGAATTGGCTCCGGTGCCCGTCAGTGG
GCAGAGCGCACATCGCCCACAGTCCCCGAGAAGTTGGGGGGAGGGGTCGGCAATTGAACCGGTGCCTAGA
GAAGGTGGCGCGGGGTAAACTGGGAAAGTGATGTCGTGTACTGGCTCCGCCTTTTTCCCGAGGGTGGGGG
AGAACCGTATATAAGTGCAGTAGTCGCCGTGAACGTTCTTTTTCGCAACGGGTTTGCCGCCAGAACACAG
GTAAGTGCCGTGTGTGGTTCCCGCGGGCCTGGCCTCTTTACGGGTTATGGCCCTTGCGTGCCTTGAATTA
CTTCCACCTGGCTGCAGTACGTGATTCTTGATCCCGAGCTTCGGGTTGGAAGTGGGTGGGAGAGTTCGAG
GCCTTGCGCTTAAGGAGCCCCTTCGCCTCGTGCTTGAGTTGAGGCCTGGCCTGGGCGCTGGGGCCGCCGC
GTGCGAATCTGGTGGCACCTTCGCGCCTGTCTCGCTGCTTTCGATAAGTCTCTAGCCATTTAAAATTTTT
GATGACCTGCTGCGACGCTTTTTTTCTGGCAAGATAGTCTTGTAAATGCGGGCCAAGATCTGCACACTGG
TATTTCGGTTTTTGGGGCCGCGGGCGGCGACGGGGCCCGTGCGTCCCAGCGCACATGTTCGGCGAGGCGG
GGCCTGCGAGCGCGGCCACCGAGAATCGGACGGGGGTAGTCTCAAGCTGGCCGGCCTGCTCTGGTGCCTG
GCCTCGCGCCGCCGTGTATCGCCCCGCCCTGGGCGGCAAGGCTGGCCCGGTCGGCACCAGTTGCGTGAGC
GGAAAGATGGCCGCTTCCCGGCCCTGCTGCAGGGAGCTCAAAATGGAGGACGCGGCGCTCGGGAGAGCGG
GCGGGTGAGTCACCCACACAAAGGAAAAGGGCCTTTCCGTCCTCAGCCGTCGCTTCATGTGACTCCACGG
AGTACCGGGCGCCGTCCAGGCACCTCGATTAGTTCTCGAGCTTTTGGAGTACGTCGTCTTTAGGTTGGGG
GGAGGGGTTTTATGCGATGGAGTTTCCCCACACTGAGTGGGTGGAGACTGAAGTTAGGCCAGCTTGGCAC
TTGATGTAATTCTCCTTGGAATTTGCCCTTTTTGAGTTTGGATCTTGGTTCATTCTCAAGCCTCAGACAG
TGGTTCAAAGTTTTTTTCTTCCATTTCAGGTGTCGTGAGGCTAGCATCGATTGATCAACAAGTTTGTACA
AAAAAGTTGGCATGTTGGACTCGGTGACACACAGCACCTTCCTGCCTAATGCATCCTTCTGCGATCCCCT
GATGTCGTGGACTGATCTGTTCAGCAATGAAGAGTACTACCCTGCCTTTGAGCATCAGACAGCCTGTGAC
TCATACTGGACATCAGTCCACCCTGAATACTGGACTAAGCGCCATGTGTGGGAGTGGCTCCAGTTCTGCT
GCGACCAGTACAAGTTGGACACCAATTGCATCTCCTTCTGCAACTTCAACATCAGTGGCCTGCAGCTGTG
CAGCATGACACAGGAGGAGTTCGTCGAGGCAGCTGGCCTCTGCGGCGAGTACCTGTACTTCATCCTCCAG
AACATCCGCACACAAGGTTACTCCTTTTTTAATGACGCTGAAGAAAGCAAGGCCACCATCAAAGACTATG
CTGATTCCAACTGCTTGAAAACAAGTGGCATCAAAAGTCAAGACTGTCACAGTCATAGTAGAACAAGCCT
CCAAAGTTCTCATCTATGGGAATTTGTACGAGACCTGCTTCTATCTCCTGAAGAAAACTGTGGCATTCTG
GAATGGGAAGATAGGGAACAAGGAATTTTTCGGGTGGTTAAATCGGAAGCCCTGGCAAAGATGTGGGGAC
AAAGGAAGAAAAATGACAGAATGACATATGAAAAGTTGAGCAGAGCCCTGAGATACTACTATAAAACAGG
AATTTTGGAGCGGGTTGACCGAAGGTTAGTGTACAAATTTGGAAAAAATGCACACGGGTGGCAGGAAGAC
AAGCTATGCCCAACTTTCTTGTACAAAGTGGTTGATATCGGTAAGCCTATCCCTAACCCTCTCCTCGGTC
TCGATTCTACGTAGTAATGAACTAGTCCGTAACTTGAAAGTATTTCGATTTCTTGGCTTTATATATCTTG
TGGAAAGGACGAGCAAAGGTCACAGATGCCTCTAATACGCGTTAAGTCGACAATCAACCTCTGGATTACA
AAATTTGTGAAAGATTGACTGGTATTCTTAACTATGTTGCTCCTTTTACGCTATGTGGATACGCTGCTTT
AATGCCTTTGTATCATGCTATTGCTTCCCGTATGGCTTTCATTTTCTCCTCCTTGTATAAATCCTGGTTG
CTGTCTCTTTATGAGGAGTTGTGGCCCGTTGTCAGGCAACGTGGCGTGGTGTGCACTGTGTTTGCTGACG
CAACCCCCACTGGTTGGGGCATTGCCACCACCTGTCAGCTCCTTTCCGGGACTTTCGCTTTCCCCCTCCC
TATTGCCACGGCGGAACTCATCGCCGCCTGCCTTGCCCGCTGCTGGACAGGGGCTCGGCTGTTGGGCACT
GACAATTCCGTGGTGTTGTCGGGGAAATCATCGTCCTTTCCTTGGCTGCTCGCCTGTGTTGCCACCTGGA
TTCTGCGCGGGACGTCCTTCTGCTACGTCCCTTCGGCCCTCAATCCAGCGGACCTTCCTTCCCGCGGCCT
GCTGCCGGCTCTGCGGCCTCTTCCGCGTCTTCGCCTTCGCCCTCAGACGAGTCGGATCTCCCTTTGGGCC
GCCTCCCCGCGTCGACTTTAAGACCAATGACTTACAAGGCAGCTGTAGATCTTAGCCACTTTTTAAAAGA
AAAGGGGGGACTGGAAGGGCTAATTCACTCCCAACGAAGACAAGATCTGCTTTTTGCTTGTACTGGGTCT
CTCTGGTTAGACCAGATCTGAGCCTGGGAGCTCTCTGGCTAACTAGGGAACCCACTGCTTAAGCCTCAAT
AAAGCTTGCCTTGAGTGCTTCAAGTAGTGTGTGCCCGTCTGTTGTGTGACTCTGGTAACTAGAGATCCCT
CAGACCCTTTTAGTCAGTGTGGAAAATCTCTAGCAGTACGTATAGTAGTTCATGTCATCTTATTATTCAG
TATTTATAACTTGCAAAGAAATGAATATCAGAGAGTGAGAGGAACTTGTTTATTGCAGCTTATAATGGTT
ACAAATAAAGCAATAGCATCACAAATTTCACAAATAAAGCATTTTTTTCACTGCATTCTAGTTGTGGTTT
GTCCAAACTCATCAATGTATCTTATCATGTCTGGCTCTAGCTATCCCGCCCCTAACTCCGCCCATCCCGC
CCCTAACTCCGCCCAGTTCCGCCCATTCTCCGCCCCATGGCTGACTAATTTTTTTTATTTATGCAGAGGC
CGAGGCCGCCTCGGCCTCTGAGCTATTCCAGAAGTAGTGAGGAGGCTTTTTTGGAGGCCTAGGGACGTAC
CCAATTCGCCCTATAGTGAGTCGTATTACGCGCGCTCACTGGCCGTCGTTTTACAACGTCGTGACTGGGA
AAACCCTGGCGTTACCCAACTTAATCGCCTTGCAGCACATCCCCCTTTCGCCAGCTGGCGTAATAGCGAA
GAGGCCCGCACCGATCGCCCTTCCCAACAGTTGCGCAGCCTGAATGGCGAATGGG
[124 nt withheld, positions 6566-6689]
C
[91 nt withheld, positions 6691-6781]
A
[49 nt withheld, positions 6783-6831]
CCTTTGACGTTGGAGTCCACGTTCTTT
[37 nt withheld, positions 6859-6895]
ACCCTATCTCGGTCTATTCTTTTGATTTATAAGGGATTTTGCCGATTTCGGCCTATTGGTTAAAAAATGA
GCTGATTTAACAAAAATTTAACGCGAATTTTAACAAAATATTAACGCTTACAATTTAGGTGGCACTTTTC
GGGGAAATGTGCGCGGAACCCCTATTTGTTTATTTTTCTAAATACATTCAAATATGTATCCGCTCATGAG
ACAATAACCCTGATAAATGCTTCAATAATATTGAAAAAGGAAGAGTATGAGTATTCAACATTTCCGTGTC
GCCCTTATTCCCTTTTTTGCGGCATTTTGCCTTCCTGTTTTTGCTCACCCAGAAACGCTGGTGAAAGTAA
AAGATGCTGAAGATCAGTTGGGTGCACGAGTGGGTTACATCGAACTGGATCTCAACAGCGGTAAGATCCT
TGAGAGTTTTCGCCCCGAAGAACGTTTTCCAATGATGAGCACTTTTAAAGTTCTGCTATGTGGCGCGGTA
TTATCCCGTATTGACGCCGGGCAAGAGCAACTCGGTCGCCGCATACACTATTCTCAGAATGACTTGGTTG
AGTACTCACCAGTCACAGAAAAGCATCTTACGGATGGCATGACAGTAAGAGAATTATGCAGTGCTGCCAT
AACCATGAGTGATAACACTGCGGCCAACTTACTTCTGACAACGATCGGAGGACCGAAGGAGCTAACCGCT
TTTTTGCACAACATGGGGGATCATGTAACTCGCCTTGATCGTTGGGAACCGGAGCTGAATGAAGCCATAC
CAAACGACGAGCGTGACACCACGATGCCTGTAGCAATGGCAACAACGTTGCGCAAACTATTAACTGGCGA
ACTACTTACTCTAGCTTCCCGGCAACAATTAATAGACTGGATGGAGGCGGATAAAGTTGCAGGACCACTT
CTGCGCTCGGCCCTTCCGGCTGGCTGGTTTATTGCTGATAAATCTGGAGCCGGTGAGCGTGGGTCTCGCG
GTATCATTGCAGCACTGGGGCCAGATGGTAAGCCCTCCCGTATCGTAGTTATCTACACGACGGGGAGTCA
GGCAACTATGGATGAACGAAATAGACAGATCGCTGAGATAGGTGCCTCACTGATTAAGCATTGGTAACTG
TCAGACCAAGTTTACTCATATATACTTTAGATTGATTTAAAACTTCATTTTTAATTTAAAAGGATCTAGG
TGAAGATCCTTTTTGATAATCTCATGACCAAAATCCCTTAACGTGAGTTTTCGTTCCACTGAGCGTCAGA
CCCCGTAGAAAAGATCAAAGGATCTTCTTGAGATCCTTTTTTTCTGCGCGTAATCTGCTGCTTGCAAACA
AAAAAACCACCGCTACCAGCGGTGGTTTGTTTGCCGGATCAAGAGCTACCAACTCTTTTTCCGAAGGTAA
CTGGCTTCAGCAGAGCGCAGATACCAAATACTGTTCTTCTAGTGTAGCCGTAGTTAGGCCACCACTTCAA
GAACTCTGTAGCACCGCCTACATACCTCGCTCTGCTAATCCTGTTACCAGTGGCTGCTGCCAGTGGCGAT
AAGTCGTGTCTTACCGGGTTGGACTCAAGACGATAGTTACCGGATAAGGCGCAGCGGTCGGGCTGAACGG
GGGGTTCGTGCACACAGCCCAGCTTGGAGCGAACGACCTACACCGAACTGAGATACCTACAGCGTGAGCT
ATGAGAAAGCGCCACGCTTCCCGAAGGGAGAAAGGCGGACAGGTATCCGGTAAGCGGCAGGGTCGGAACA
GGAGAGCGCACGAGGGAGCTTCCAGGGGGAAACGCCTGGTATCTTTATAGTCCTGTCGGGTTTCGCCACC
TCTGACTTGAGCGTCGATTTTTGTGATGCTCGTCAGGGGGGCGGAGCCTATGGAAAAACGCCAGCAACGC
GGCCTTTTTACGGTTCCTGGCCTTTTGCTGGCCTTTTGCTCACATGTTCTTTCCTGCGTTATCCCCTGAT
TCTGTGGATAACCGTATTACCGCCTTTGAGTGAGCTGATACCGCTCGCCGCAGCCGAACGACCGAGCGCA
GCGAGTCAGTGAGCGAGGAAGCGGAAGAGCGCCCAATACGCAAACCGCCTCTCCCCGCGCGTTGGCCGAT
TCATTAATGCAGCTGGCACGACAGGTTTCCCGACTGGAAAGCGGGCAGTGAGCGCAACGCAATTAATGTG
AGTTAGCTCACTCATTAGGCACCCCAGGCTTTACACTTTATGCTTCCGGCTCGTATGTTGTGTGGAATTG
TGAGCGGATAACAATTTCACACAGGAAACAGCTATGACCATGATTACGCCAAGCGCGCAATTAACCCTCA
CTAAAGGGAACAAAAGCTGGAGCTGCAAGC
