>Addgene plasmid #144585 | TFORF3109 | depositor partial sequence | sequence record 285870 | Insert
ATCGATTGATCAACAAGTTTGTACAAAAAAGTTGGCATGTTGGACTCGGTGACACACAGCACCTTCCTGC
CTAATGCATCCTTCTGCGATCCCCTGATGTCGTGGACTGATCTGTTCAGCAATGAAGAGTACTACCCTGC
CTTTGAGCATCAGACAGCCTGTGACTCATACTGGACATCAGTCCACCCTGAATACTGGACTAAGCGCCAT
GTGTGGGAGTGGCTCCAGTTCTGCTGCGACCAGTACAAGTTGGACACCAATTGCATCTCCTTCTGCAACT
TCAACATCAGTGGCCTGCAGCTGTGCAGCATGACACAGGAGGAGTTCGTCGAGGCAGCTGGCCTCTGCGG
CGAGTACCTGTACTTCATCCTCCAGAACATCCGCACACAAGGTTACTCCTTTTTTAATGACGCTGAAGAA
AGCAAGGCCACCATCAAAGACTATGCTGATTCCAACTGCTTGAAAACAAGTGGCATCAAAAGTCAAGACT
GTCACAGTCATAGTAGAACAAGCCTCCAAAGTTCTCATCTATGGGAATTTGTACGAGACCTGCTTCTATC
TCCTGAAGAAAACTGTGGCATTCTGGAATGGGAAGATAGGGAACAAGGAATTTTTCGGGTGGTTAAATCG
GAAGCCCTGGCAAAGATGTGGGGACAAAGGAAGAAAAATGACAGAATGACATATGAAAAGTTGAGCAGAG
CCCTGAGATACTACTATAAAACAGGAATTTTGGAGCGGGTTGACCGAAGGTTAGTGTACAAATTTGGAAA
AAATGCACACGGGTGGCAGGAAGACAAGCTATGCCCAACTTTCTTGTACAAAGTGGTTGATATCGGTAAG
CCTATCCCTAACCCTCTCCTCGGTCTCGATTCTACGTAGTAATGAACTAGTCCGTAACTTGAAAGTATTT
CGATTTCTTGGCTTTATATATCTTGTGGAAAGGACGAGCAAAGGTCACAGATGCCTCTAAT
