>Addgene plasmid #144585 | TFORF3109 | depositor partial sequence | sequence record 285871 | Barcode
GCAAAGGTCACAGATGCCTCTAAT
